Addgene plasmid #90361: pLminP_Luc2P_RE19
Purpose: Wnt - TCF/LEF gene reporter
Depositing lab: Ramnik Xavier. Depositing organization: Broad Institute. Publication: Simultaneous Pathway Activity Inference and Gene Expression Analysis Using RNA Sequencing. O'Connell DJ, Kolde R, Sooknah M, Graham DB, Sundberg TB, Latorre IJ, Mikkelsen TS, Xavier RJ. Cell Syst. 2016 May 25;2(5):323-34. doi: 10.1016/j.cels.2016.04.011. Epub 2016 May 19. PubMed 27211859.
Backbone
  Vector backbone: pLenti7.3
  Backbone manufacturer: Thermo Fisher
  Backbone size w/o insert (bp): 7251
  Total vector size (bp): 9293
  Vector type: Lentiviral
  Selectable markers: eGFP
Growth in bacteria
  Bacterial resistance: Ampicillin, 100 μg/mL
  Growth temperature: 37°C
  Growth strain: NEB Stable
  Copy number: High Copy
Gene/Insert
  Gene/Insert name: Firefly luciferase (alt name: Luc2P)
  Species: P. pyralis
  Insert size (bp): 1776
  Promoter: Wnt
  Cloning method: Gibson Cloning
  Sequencing primers: 5′ GGTACAGTGCAGGGGAAAGA
Resource information
  A portion of this plasmid was derived from a plasmid made by: pGL4.29 reporter vector (Promega)
Terms and licenses: Academic/Nonprofit Terms; Industry Terms: Not Available to Industry
How to cite: pLminP_Luc2P_RE19 was a gift from Ramnik Xavier (Addgene plasmid # 90361 ; http://n2t.net/addgene:90361 ; RRID:Addgene_90361)
