[The description below was written by a language model from this plasmid's Addgene catalogue record and pLannotate feature annotations shown in this document.]
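Description:
pLminP_Luc2P_RE19 is a lentiviral transcriptional reporter for Wnt pathway activity, built on the pLenti7.3 backbone by Gibson cloning, with part of the reporter derived from the pGL4.29 vector. It is propagated in E. coli as a high-copy plasmid through a ColE1/pUC-type origin with ampicillin resistance (AmpR); an f1 origin and remnants of a lac/lacZα cloning region are also annotated. The catalogue lists a total size of 9,293 bp, whereas the sequenced record behind the feature table is 9,201 nt, a small discrepancy the record does not explain.

The viral portion follows a third-generation, self-inactivating design. An RSV promoter fused to a truncated HIV-1 5' LTR drives genomic RNA production in packaging cells, followed by the Ψ packaging signal, a gag fragment, the RRE for Rev-dependent export, cPPT/CTS, and a ΔU3 3' LTR with an SV40 polyadenylation signal. Within this frame, a minimal TATA-box promoter (minP) with low basal activity precedes synthetic firefly luciferase (luc2) fused to a PEST degradation sequence. This destabilised Luc2P has a short half-life, so its signal tracks changes in transcription closely. The catalogue gives the promoter as "Wnt" and the purpose as a TCF/LEF reporter, implying TCF/LEF response elements upstream of minP. These elements are not individually annotated in the feature table. A WPRE lies downstream of the luciferase, followed by an SV40 enhancer/early promoter driving Emerald GFP, which marks transduced cells and matches the GFP marker listed in the catalogue.

The construct is suited to stable integration into mammalian cells to read out Wnt/β-catenin–TCF/LEF signalling by luminescence, and its name suggests it is one member of a series of response-element reporters.
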