Features (pLannotate 1.2.2; 28 found; start..end, strand, type, name):
    293..881     -  misc_feature   WPRE: woodchuck hepatitis virus posttranscriptional regulatory element
    973..1092    -  CDS            hPEST: PEST degradation sequence from mouse ornithine decarboxylase human codon-optimized
   1096..2745    -  CDS            luciferase: firefly luciferase synthetic luc2 version of the luciferase gene
   2778..2809    -  promoter       minP: minimal TATA-box promoter with low basal activity
   2921..3038    -  misc_feature   cPPT/CTS: central polypurine tract and central termination sequence of HIV-1
   3057..3157    -  CDS            Rev (fragment): human immunodeficiency virus 1 (HIV-1) Rev protein; rev; enhances nuclear export of unspliced and incompletely spliced viral mRNAs
   3534..3767    -  misc_feature   RRE: The Rev response element (RRE) of HIV-1 allows for Rev-dependent mRNA export from the nucleus to the cytoplasm.
   3913..4276    -  CDS            HIV-1 gag (fragment): gag protein from human immunodeficiency virus 1; gag
   4260..4385    -  misc_feature   HIV-1 Ψ: packaging signal of human immunodeficiency virus type 1
   4432..4612    -  LTR            5' LTR (truncated): truncated 5' long terminal repeat (LTR) from HIV-1
   4613..4839    -  promoter       RSV promoter: Rous sarcoma virus enhancer/promoter
   4867..4885    -  promoter       T3 promoter: promoter for bacteriophage T3 RNA polymerase
   4930..4946    -  protein_bind   lac operator: The lac repressor binds to the lac operator to inhibit transcription in E. coli. This inhibition can be relieved by adding lactose or isopropyl-β-D-thiogalactopyranoside (IPTG). lac repressor encoded by lacI
   4954..4984    -  promoter       lac promoter: promoter for the E. coli lac operon
   4999..5020    -  protein_bind   CAP binding site: CAP binding activates transcription in the presence of cAMP. E. coli catabolite activator protein
   5033..5125    -  CDS            lacI (fragment): lac repressor; lacI; The lac repressor binds to the lac operator to inhibit transcription in E. coli. This inhibition can be relieved by adding lactose or isopropyl-β-D-thiogalactopyranoside (IPTG).
   5308..5896    -  rep_origin     ori: high-copy-number ColE1/pMB1/pBR322/pUC origin of replication
   6067..6927    -  CDS            AmpR: β-lactamase; bla; confers resistance to ampicillin, carbenicillin, and related antibiotics
   6928..7032    -  promoter       AmpR promoter: bla
   7085..7513    -  rep_origin     f1 ori (sequence partly withheld): f1 bacteriophage origin of replication; arrow indicates direction of (+) strand synthesis
   7518..7673    -  CDS            lacZα (fragment): LacZα fragment of β-galactosidase; lacZ fragment
   7681..7699    +  promoter       T7 promoter: promoter for bacteriophage T7 RNA polymerase
   7720..7855    -  rep_origin     SV40 ori: SV40 origin of replication
   7895..8016    -  polyA_signal   SV40 poly(A) signal: SV40 polyadenylation signal
   8088..8321    -  LTR            3' LTR (ΔU3): self-inactivating 3' long terminal repeat (LTR) from HIV-1
   8323..8394    -  CDS            nef (fragment): NEF_HV1Z2 - Experimental evidence at protein level: Swiss-Prot protein existence level 1. Extracellular Nef protein targets CD4(+) T-lymphocytes for apoptosis by interacting with CXCR4 surface receptors. From Human immunodeficiency virus type 1 group M subtype D (isolate Z2/CDC-Z34) (HIV-1).
   8393..9112    -  CDS            EmGFP: Emerald GFP mammalian codon-optimized
   9163..278     -  promoter       SV40 promoter (across the origin): SV40 enhancer and early promoter
>Addgene plasmid #90361 | pLminP_Luc2P_RE19 | addgene full sequence | sequence record 359736 | Addgene NGS Result
CTTCTGGAATAGCTCAGAGGCAGAGGCGGCCTCGGCCTCTGCATAAATAAAAAAAATTAGTCAGCCATGG
GGCGGAGAATGGGCGGAACTGGGCGGAGTTAGGGGCGGGATGGGCGGAGTTAGGGGCGGGACTATGGTTG
CTGACTAATTGAGATGCATGCTTTGCATACTTCTGCCTGCTGGGGAGCCTGGGGACTTTCCACACCTGGT
TGCTGACTAATTGAGATGCATGCTTTGCATACTTCTGCCTGCTGGGGAGCCTGGGGACTTTCCACACCGG
TACCATCGCCAGGCGGGGAGGCGGCCCAAAGGGAGATCCGACTCGTCTGAGGGCGAAGGCGAAGACGCGG
AAGAGGCCGCAGAGCCGGCAGCAGGCCGCGGGAAGGAAGGTCCGCTGGATTGAGGGCCGAAGGGACGTAG
CAGAAGGACGTCCCGCGCAGAATCCAGGTGGCAACACAGGCGAGCAGCCATGGAAAGGACGTCAGCTTCC
CCGACAACACCACGGAATTGTCAGTGCCCAACAGCCGAGCCCCTGTCCAGCAGCGGGCAAGGCAGGCGGC
GATGAGTTCCGCCGTGGCAATAGGGAGGGGGAAAGCGAAAGTCCCGGAAAGGAGCTGACAGGTGGTGGCA
ATGCCCCAACCAGTGGGGGTTGCGTCAGCAAACACAGTGCACACCACGCCACGTTGCCTGACAACGGGCC
ACAACTCCTCATAAAGAGACAGCAACCAGGATTTATACAAGGAGGAGAAAATGAAAGCCATACGGGAAGC
AATAGCATGATACAAAGGCATTAAAGCAGCGTATCCACATAGCGTAAAAGGAGCAACATAGTTAAGAATA
CCAGTCAATCTTTCACAAATTTTGTAATCCAGAGGTTGATTGTCGATCATTACTAACCGGTACGCGCTGA
TGTCTGTAGTCTGAGGTGGGCGTGTGCAAGCCGCAGTGACGCGTTCTAGAGTCGCGGCCTTAGACGTTGA
TCCTGGCGCTGGCGCAAGCAGCAGGGTGTCTATCCATGCCGCTCTCCTGGGCGCAGCTCATGGGCAGGGT
GCCGGCGGCCTGCTCCTCCACCTCGGGAGGGAAGCCGTGAGAATTCACGGCGATCTTGCCGCCCTTCTTG
GCCTTAATGAGAATCTCGCGGATCTTGCGGGCGTCCAACTTGCCGGTCAGTCCTTTAGGCACCTCGTCCA
CGAACACAACACCACCGCGCAGCTTCTTGGCGGTTGTAACCTGGCTGGCCACATAGTCCACGATCTCCTT
CTCGGTCATGGTTTTACCGTGTTCCAGCACGACGACTGCGGCGGGCAGCTCGCCGGCATCGTCGTCGGGC
AGGCCGGCGACCCCGGCGTCGAAGATGTTGGGGTGTTGCAGCAGGATGCTCTCCAGTTCGGCTGGGGCTA
CCTGGTAGCCCTTGTATTTGATCAGGCTCTTCAGCCGGTCCACGATGAAGAAGTGCTCGTCCTCGTCCCA
GTAGGCGATGTCGCCGCTGTGCAGCCAGCCGTCCTTGTCGATGAGAGCGTTTGTAGCCTCGGGGTTGTTA
ACGTAGCCGCTCATGATCATGGGGCCACGGACGCACAGCTCGCCGCGCTGGTTCACACCCAGTGTCTTAC
CGGTGTCCAAGTCCACCACCTTAGCCTCGAAGAAGGGCACCACCTTGCCTACTGCGCCAGGCTTGTCGTC
CCCTTCGGGGGTGATCAGAATGGCGCTGGTTGTTTCTGTCAGGCCGTAGCCCTGGCGGATGCCTGGTAGG
TGGAAGCGTTTGGCCACGGCCTCACCTACCTCCTTGCTGAGCGGCGCCCCGCCGCTGGCGATCTCGTGCA
AGTTGCTTAGGTCGTACTTGTCGATGAGAGTGCTCTTAGCGAAGAAGCTAAATAGTGTGGGCACCAGCAG
GGCAGATTGAATCTTATAGTCTTGCAAGCTGCGCAAGAATAGCTCCTCCTCGAAGCGGTACATGAGCACG
ACCCGAAAGCCGCAGATCAAGTAGCCCAGCGTGGTGAACATGCCGAAGCCGTGGTGAAATGGCACCACGC
TGAGGATAGCGGTGTCGGGGATGATCTGGTTGCCGAAGATGGGGTCGCGGGCATGACTGAATCGGACACA
AGCGGTGCGGTGCGGTAGGGCTACGCCCTTGGGCAATCCGGTACTGCCACTACTGTTCATGATCAGGGCG
ATGGTTTTGTCCCGGTCGAAGCTCTCGGGCACGAAGTCGTACTCGTTGAAGCCGGGTGGCAAATGGGAAG
TCACGAAGGTGTACATGCTTTGGAAGCCCTGGTAGTCGGTCTTGCTATCCATGATGATGATCTTTTGTAT
GATCGGTAGCTTCTTTTGCACGTTGAGGATCTTTTGCAGCCCTTTCTTGCTCACGAATACGACGGTGGGC
TGGCTGATGCCCATGCTGTTCAGCAGCTCGCGCTCGTTGTAGATGTCGTTAGCTGGGGCCACAGCCACAC
CGATGAACAGGGCACCCAACACGGGCATGAAGAACTGCAAGCTATTCTCGCTGCACACCACGATCCGATG
GTTTGTATTCAGCCCATAGCGCTTCATAGCTTCTGCCAGCCGAACGCTCATCTCGAAGTACTCGGCGTAG
GTAATGTCCACCTCGATATGTGCGTCGGTAAAGGCGATGGTGCCGGGCACCAGGGCGTAGCGCTTCATGG
CTTTGTGCAGCTGCTCGCCGGCGGTCCCGTCTTCGAGTGGGTAGAATGGCGCTGGGCCCTTCTTAATGTT
TTTGGCATCTTCCATGGTGGCTTTACCAACAGTACCGGATTGCCAAGCTGGAAGTCGAGCTTCCATTATA
TACCCTCTAGTGTCTAAGCTTGGCCGCCGAGGCCAGATCTGTTCTCGGATCTACCCCCTTTGATCTTACC
CCCTTTGATCTTACCCCCTTTGATCTGATCCACACGCTGGTGCGATCGATAAAATTTTGAATTTTTGTAA
TTTGTTTTTGTAATTCTTTAGTTTGTATGTCTGTTGCTATTATGTCTACTATTCTTTCCCCTGCACTGTA
CCCCCCAATCCCCCCTTTTCTTTTAAAAGTTAACCGATACCGTCGAGATCCGTTCACTAATCGAATGGAT
CTGTCTCTGTCTCTCTCTCCACCTTCTTCTTCTATTCCTTCGGGCCTGTCGGGTCCCCTCGGGGTTGGGA
GGTGGGTCTGAAACGATAATGGTGAATATCCCTGCCTAACTCTATTCACTATAGAAAGTACAGCAAAAAC
TATTCTTAAACCTACCAAGCCTCCTACTATCATTATGAATAATTTTATATACCACAGCCAATTTGTTATG
TTAAACCAATTCCACAAACTTGCCCATTTATCTAATTCCAATAATTCTTGTTCATTCTTTTCTTGCTGGT
TTTGCGATTCTTCAATTAAGGAGTGTATTAAGCTTGTGTAATTGTTAATTTCTCTGTCCCACTCCATCCA
GGTCGTGTGATTCCAAATCTGTTCCAGAGATTTATTACTCCAACTAGCATTCCAAGGCACAGCAGTGGTG
CAAATGAGTTTTCCAGAGCAACCCCAAATCCCCAGGAGCTGTTGATCCTTTAGGTATCTTTCCACAGCCA
GGATTCTTGCCTGGAGCTGCTTGATGCCCCAGACTGTGAGTTGCAACAGATGCTGTTGCGCCTCAATAGC
CCTCAGCAAATTGTTCTGCTGCTGCACTATACCAGACAATAATTGTCTGGCCTGTACCGTCAGCGTCATT
GACGCTGCGCCCATAGTGCTTCCTGCTGCTCCCAAGAACCCAAGGAACAAAGCTCCTATTCCCACTGCTC
TTTTTTCTCTCTGCACCACTCTTCTCTTTGCCTTGGTGGGTGCTACTCCTAATGGTTCAATTTTTACTAC
TTTATATTTATATAATTCACTTCTCCAATTGTCCCTCATATCTCCTCCTCCAGGTCTGAAGATCAGCGGC
CGCTTGCTGTGCGGTGGTCTTACTTTTGTTTTGCTCTTCCTCTATCTTGTCTAAAGCTTCCTTGGTGTCT
TTTATCTCTATCCTTTGATGCACACAATAGAGGGTTGCTACTGTATTATATAATGATCTAAGTTCTTCTG
ATCCTGTCTGAAGGGATGGTTGTAGCTGTCCCAGTATTTGTCTACAGCCTTCTGATGTTTCTAACAGGCC
AGGATTAACTGCGAATCGTTCTAGCTCCCTGCTTGCCCATACTATATGTTTTAATTTATATTTTTTCTTT
CCCCCTGGCCTTAACCGAATTTTTTCCCATCGCGATCTAATTCTCCCCCGCTTAATACTGACGCTCTCGC
ACCCATCTCTCTCCTTCTAGCCTCCGCTAGTCAAAATTTTTGGCGTACTCACCAGTCGCCGCCCCTCGCC
TCTTGCCGTGCGCGCTTCAGCAAGCCGAGTCCTGCGTCGAGAGAGCTCCTCTGGTTTCCCTTTCGCTTTC
AAGTCCCTGTTCGGGCGCCACTGCTAGAGATTTTCCACACTGACTAAAAGGGTCTGAGGGATCTCTAGTT
ACCAGAGTCACACAACAGACGGGCACACACTACTTGAAGCACTCAAGGCAAGCTTTATTGAGGCTTAAGC
AGTGGGTTCCCTAGTTAGCCAGAGAGCTCCCAGGCTCAGATCTGGTCTAACCAGAGAGACCCGTTTATGT
ATCGAGCTAGGCACTTAAATACAATATCTCTGCAATGCGGCAATTCAGTGGTTCGTCCAATCCATGTCAG
ACCCGTCTGTTGCCTTCCTAATAAGGCACGATCGTACCACCTTACTTCCACCAATCGGCATGCACGGTGC
TTTTTCTCTCCTTGTAAGGCATGTTGCTAACTCATCGTTACCATGTTGCAAGACTACAAGAGTATTGCAT
AAGACTACATTAAGCTTGCAGCTCCAGCTTTTGTTCCCTTTAGTGAGGGTTAATTGCGCGCTTGGCGTAA
TCATGGTCATAGCTGTTTCCTGTGTGAAATTGTTATCCGCTCACAATTCCACACAACATACGAGCCGGAA
GCATAAAGTGTAAAGCCTGGGGTGCCTAATGAGTGAGCTAACTCACATTAATTGCGTTGCGCTCACTGCC
CGCTTTCCAGTCGGGAAACCTGTCGTGCCAGCTGCATTAATGAATCGGCCAACGCGCGGGGAGAGGCGGT
TTGCGTATTGGGCGCTCTTCCGCTTCCTCGCTCACTGACTCGCTGCGCTCGGTCGTTCGGCTGCGGCGAG
CGGTATCAGCTCACTCAAAGGCGGTAATACGGTTATCCACAGAATCAGGGGATAACGCAGGAAAGAACAT
GTGAGCAAAAGGCCAGCAAAAGGCCAGGAACCGTAAAAAGGCCGCGTTGCTGGCGTTTTTCCATAGGCTC
CGCCCCCCTGACGAGCATCACAAAAATCGACGCTCAAGTCAGAGGTGGCGAAACCCGACAGGACTATAAA
GATACCAGGCGTTTCCCCCTGGAAGCTCCCTCGTGCGCTCTCCTGTTCCGACCCTGCCGCTTACCGGATA
CCTGTCCGCCTTTCTCCCTTCGGGAAGCGTGGCGCTTTCTCATAGCTCACGCTGTAGGTATCTCAGTTCG
GTGTAGGTCGTTCGCTCCAAGCTGGGCTGTGTGCACGAACCCCCCGTTCAGCCCGACCGCTGCGCCTTAT
CCGGTAACTATCGTCTTGAGTCCAACCCGGTAAGACACGACTTATCGCCACTGGCAGCAGCCACTGGTAA
CAGGATTAGCAGAGCGAGGTATGTAGGCGGTGCTACAGAGTTCTTGAAGTGGTGGCCTAACTACGGCTAC
ACTAGAAGAACAGTATTTGGTATCTGCGCTCTGCTGAAGCCAGTTACCTTCGGAAAAAGAGTTGGTAGCT
CTTGATCCGGCAAACAAACCACCGCTGGTAGCGGTGGTTTTTTTGTTTGCAAGCAGCAGATTACGCGCAG
AAAAAAAGGATCTCAAGAAGATCCTTTGATCTTTTCTACGGGGTCTGACGCTCAGTGGAACGAAAACTCA
CGTTAAGGGATTTTGGTCATGAGATTATCAAAAAGGATCTTCACCTAGATCCTTTTAAATTAAAAATGAA
GTTTTAAATCAATCTAAAGTATATATGAGTAAACTTGGTCTGACAGTTACCAATGCTTAATCAGTGAGGC
ACCTATCTCAGCGATCTGTCTATTTCGTTCATCCATAGTTGCCTGACTCCCCGTCGTGTAGATAACTACG
ATACGGGAGGGCTTACCATCTGGCCCCAGTGCTGCAATGATACCGCGAGACCCACGCTCACCGGCTCCAG
ATTTATCAGCAATAAACCAGCCAGCCGGAAGGGCCGAGCGCAGAAGTGGTCCTGCAACTTTATCCGCCTC
CATCCAGTCTATTAATTGTTGCCGGGAAGCTAGAGTAAGTAGTTCGCCAGTTAATAGTTTGCGCAACGTT
GTTGCCATTGCTACAGGCATCGTGGTGTCACGCTCGTCGTTTGGTATGGCTTCATTCAGCTCCGGTTCCC
AACGATCAAGGCGAGTTACATGATCCCCCATGTTGTGCAAAAAAGCGGTTAGCTCCTTCGGTCCTCCGAT
CGTTGTCAGAAGTAAGTTGGCCGCAGTGTTATCACTCATGGTTATGGCAGCACTGCATAATTCTCTTACT
GTCATGCCATCCGTAAGATGCTTTTCTGTGACTGGTGAGTACTCAACCAAGTCATTCTGAGAATAGTGTA
TGCGGCGACCGAGTTGCTCTTGCCCGGCGTCAATACGGGATAATACCGCGCCACATAGCAGAACTTTAAA
AGTGCTCATCATTGGAAAACGTTCTTCGGGGCGAAAACTCTCAAGGATCTTACCGCTGTTGAGATCCAGT
TCGATGTAACCCACTCGTGCACCCAACTGATCTTCAGCATCTTTTACTTTCACCAGCGTTTCTGGGTGAG
CAAAAACAGGAAGGCAAAATGCCGCAAAAAAGGGAATAAGGGCGACACGGAAATGTTGAATACTCATACT
CTTCCTTTTTCAATATTATTGAAGCATTTATCAGGGTTATTGTCTCATGAGCGGATACATATTTGAATGT
ATTTAGAAAAATAAACAAATAGGGGTTCCGCGCACATTTCCCCGAAAAGTGCCACCTAAATTGTAAGCGT
TAATATTTTGTTAAAATTCGCGTTAAATTTTTGTTAAATCAGCTCATTTTTTAACCAATAGGCCGAAATC
GGCAAAATCCCTTATAAATCAAAAGAATAGACCGAGATAGGGT
[37 nt withheld, positions 7184-7220]
AAAGAACGTGGACTCCAACGTCAAAGG
[49 nt withheld, positions 7248-7296]
T
[91 nt withheld, positions 7298-7388]
G
[124 nt withheld, positions 7390-7513]
CCCATTCGCCATTCAGGCTGCGCAACTGTTGGGAAGGGCGATCGGTGCGGGCCTCTTCGCTATTACGCCA
GCTGGCGAAAGGGGGATGTGCTGCAAGGCGATTAAGTTGGGTAACGCCAGGGTTTTCCCAGTCACGACGT
TGTAAAACGACGGCCAGTGAGCGCGCGTAATACGACTCACTATAGGGCGAATTGGGTACGTCCCTAGGCC
TCCAAAAAAGCCTCCTCACTACTTCTGGAATAGCTCAGAGGCCGAGGCGGCCTCGGCCTCTGCATAAATA
AAAAAAATTAGTCAGCCATGGGGCGGAGAATGGGCGGAACTGGGCGGAGTTAGGGGCGGGATGGGCGGAG
TTAGGGGCGGGATAGCTAGAGCCAGACATGATAAGATACATTGATGAGTTTGGACAAACCACAACTAGAA
TGCAGTGAAAAAAATGCTTTATTTGTGAAATTTGTGATGCTATTGCTTTATTTGTAACCATTATAAGCTG
CAATAAACAAGTTCCTCTCACTCTCTGATATTCATTTCTTTGCAAGTTATAAATACTGAATAATAAGATG
ACATGAACTACTACTGCTAGAGATTTTCCACACTGACTAAAAGGGTCTGAGGGATCTCTAGTTACCAGAG
TCACACAACAGACGGGCACACACTACTTGAAGCACTCAAGGCAAGCTTTATTGAGGCTTAAGCAGTGGGT
TCCCTAGTTAGCCAGAGAGCTCCCAGGCTCAGATCTGGTCTAACCAGAGAGACCCAGTACAAGCAAAAAG
CAGATCTTGTCTTCGTTGGGAGTGAATTAGCCCTTCCAGTCCCCCCTTTTCTTTTAAAAAGTGGCTAAGA
TCTACAGCTGCCTTGTAAGTCATTGGTCTTAAAGGTACCTTACTTGTACAGCTCGTCCATGCCGAGAGTG
ATCCCGGCGGCGGTCACGAACTCCAGCAGGACCATGTGATCGCGCTTCTCGTTGGGGTCTTTGCTCAGGG
CGGACTGGGTGCTCAGGTAGTGGTTGTCGGGCAGCAGCACGGGGCCGTCGCCGATGGGGGTGTTCTGCTG
GTAGTGGTCGGCGAGCTGCACGCTGCCGTCCTCGATGTTGTGGCGGGTCTTGAAGTTCACCTTGATGCCG
TTCTTCTGCTTGTCGGCGGTGATATAGACCTTGTGGCTGTTGTAGTTGTACTCCAGCTTGTGCCCCAGGA
TGTTGCCGTCCTCCTTGAAGTCGATGCCCTTCAGCTCGATGCGGTTCACCAGGGTGTCGCCCTCGAACTT
CACCTCGGCGCGGGTCTTGTAGTTGCCGTCGTCCTTGAAGAAGATGGTGCGCTCCTGGACGTAGCCTTCG
GGCATGGCGGACTTGAAGAAGTCGTGCTGCTTCATGTGGTCGGGGTAGCGGGCGAAGCACTGCACGCCGT
AGGTGAAGGTGGTCACGAGGGTGGGCCAGGGCACGGGCAGCTTGCCGGTGGTGCAGATGAACTTCAGGGT
CAGCTTGCCGTAGGTGGCATCGCCCTCGCCCTCGCCGGACACGCTGAACTTGTGGCCGTTTACGTCGCCG
TCCAGCTCGACCAGGATGGGCACCACCCCGGTGAACAGCTCCTCGCCCTTGCTCACCATGCTAGGTGCTG
ATCAGATCCGAAAATGGATATACAAGCTCCCGGGAGCTTTTTGCAAAAGCCTAGGCCTCCAAAAAAGCCT
CCTCACTA
